Addgene plasmid #66396: HCA2-Tango
Purpose: Expression of G protein-coupled receptors for PRESTO-Tango: parallel receptorome expression and screening via transcriptional output, with transcriptional activation following arrestin translocation
Depositing lab: Bryan Roth. Publication: PRESTO-Tango as an open-source resource for interrogation of the druggable human GPCRome. Kroeze WK, Sassano MF, Huang XP, Lansu K, McCorvy JD, Giguere PM, Sciaky N, Roth BL. Nat Struct Mol Biol. 2015 May;22(5):362-9. doi: 10.1038/nsmb.3014. Epub 2015 Apr 20. PubMed 25895059.
Backbone
  Vector backbone: empty Tango
  Backbone size w/o insert (bp): 6632
  Vector type: Mammalian Expression
  Selectable markers: Neomycin (select with G418)
Growth in bacteria
  Bacterial resistance: Ampicillin, 100 μg/mL
  Growth temperature: 37°C
  Growth strain: DH5alpha
  Copy number: High Copy
Gene/Insert
  Gene/Insert name: HCA2 (alt name: GPR109A)
  Species: H. sapiens (human)
  Insert size (bp): 1089
  Entrez Gene: HCAR2 (a.k.a. GPR109A, HCA2, HM74a, HM74b, NIACR1, PUMAG, Puma-g)
  Promoter: CMV
  Tag / fusion protein: FLAG (N terminal on backbone)
  Cloning method: Restriction Enzyme; 5′ cloning site NotI (not destroyed); 3′ cloning site XhoI (unknown if destroyed)
  Sequencing primers: 5′ CMV-F; 3′ Tet-R
Terms and licenses: Academic/Nonprofit Terms; Industry Terms: Not Available to Industry
Depositor comments: Please note: Most of the PRESTO-Tango vectors do not contain the XhoI cut site downstream of the tTA sequence and instead carry an XbaI site. If you need to perform an XhoI digest we recommend sequencing with a forward primer at the C-terminus of tTA to determine which of the two sites is present. Suggested primer: 5-gagctccacttagacggcgagg-3. Original backbone was pcDNA3.1(+). These plasmids were generated as part of the Illuminating the Druggable Genome (IDG) program sponsored by the NIH Common Fund. The goal of this program is to identify, gather, and distribute information and resources for proteins that currently are not well-studied yet belong to commonly drug-targeted protein families: protein kinases, non-olfactory G-protein coupled receptors (GPCRs), and ion channels. The IDG program is designed to develop fundamental research tools for understudied proteins, elucidate their function, and disseminate the IDG-related resources and data to the greater scientific community.
How to cite: HCA2-Tango was a gift from Bryan Roth (Addgene plasmid # 66396 ; http://n2t.net/addgene:66396 ; RRID:Addgene_66396)
