[The description below was written by a language model from this plasmid's Addgene catalogue record and pLannotate feature annotations shown in this document.]
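Description:
HCA2-Tango is a mammalian expression plasmid from the PRESTO-Tango GPCR collection, built on an "empty Tango" backbone that derives from pcDNA3.1(+). It is propagated in E. coli through a high-copy ColE1/pUC-type origin with ampicillin selection (AmpR). It also carries an f1 origin and an SV40 promoter-driven neomycin phosphotransferase cassette with an SV40 poly(A) signal, which allows G418 selection of mammalian cells. The sequenced record is 7,724 nt, consistent with the stated backbone and insert sizes.

The payload is a single fusion open reading frame driven by the CMV enhancer/promoter and terminated by the bGH polyadenylation signal. An N-terminal FLAG epitope contributed by the backbone precedes the 1,089 bp human HCAR2 coding sequence (HCA2/GPR109A, the Gi-coupled receptor for nicotinic acid and β-hydroxybutyrate). This is followed in frame by a short fragment of the vasopressin V2 receptor and then TetR fused to the VP16 activation domain, which together form the tTA transcription factor. In Tango-type assays the V2 tail serves to strengthen arrestin recruitment. Agonist-driven arrestin translocation to the receptor then leads to release of tTA, which activates a tTA-responsive reporter supplied separately by the assay cells. A protease cleavage site between the V2 tail and tTA is normally part of this design, but the feature table does not annotate one.

The construct is intended for measuring HCA2 activation through arrestin recruitment, either individually or in parallel receptorome-wide ligand screens. The depositor notes that the site downstream of tTA may be XbaI rather than XhoI in most vectors of this series. Short annotated fragments such as the HIV LTR, ble and lacI hits appear to be backbone remnants or annotation artefacts rather than functional elements.
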