Features (pLannotate 1.2.2; 24 found; start..end, strand, type, name):
      1..380     +  enhancer       CMV enhancer: human cytomegalovirus immediate early enhancer
    381..584     +  promoter       CMV promoter: human cytomegalovirus (CMV) immediate early promoter
    580..613     +  LTR            5' LTR (truncated) (fragment): truncated 5' long terminal repeat (LTR) from HIV-1
    629..647     +  promoter       T7 promoter: promoter for bacteriophage T7 RNA polymerase
    806..826     +  CDS            3xFLAG (fragment): three tandem FLAG® epitope tags
    839..1927    +  CDS            HCAR2 (sequence withheld): HCAR2_HUMAN - Also known as GPR109A, HCA2, HM74A, NIACR1. Experimental evidence at protein level: Swiss-Prot protein existence level 1. Acts as a high affinity receptor for both nicotinic acid (also known as niacin) and (D)-beta-hydroxybutyrate and mediates increased adiponectin secretion and decreased lipolysis through G(i)- protein-mediated inhibition of adenylyl cyclase. This pharmacological effect requires nicotinic acid doses that are much higher than those provided by a normal diet. Mediates nicotinic acid-induced apoptosis in mature neutrophils. Receptor activation by nicotinic acid res
   1940..2020    +  CDS            AVPR2 (fragment): V2R_HUMAN - Also known as ADHR, DIR, DIR3, V2R. Experimental evidence at protein level: Swiss-Prot protein existence level 1. Receptor for arginine vasopressin. The activity of this receptor is mediated by G proteins which activate adenylate cyclase. Involved in renal water reabsorption. From Homo sapiens (Human).
   2048..2661    +  CDS            TetR (fragment): tetracycline repressor TetR; tetR from transposon Tn10; TetR binds to the tetracycline operator tetO to inhibit transcription. This inhibition can be relieved by adding tetracycline or doxycycline.
   2813..3046    +  CDS            VP16 AD: transcriptional activation domain of herpes simplex virus protein VP16 (Triezenberg et al., 1988; Cousens et al., 1989); UL48
   3087..3311    +  polyA_signal   bGH poly(A) signal: bovine growth hormone polyadenylation signal
   3315..3336    +  promoter       SV40 promoter (fragment): SV40 enhancer and early promoter
   3357..3785    +  rep_origin     f1 ori (sequence partly withheld): f1 bacteriophage origin of replication; arrow indicates direction of (+) strand synthesis
   3799..4128    +  promoter       SV40 promoter: SV40 enhancer and early promoter
   4195..4986    +  CDS            neo: KKA2_KLEPN - Also known as kan, nptII. Experimental evidence at protein level: Swiss-Prot protein existence level 1. Resistance to kanamycin, neomycin, paromomycin, ribostamycin, butirosin and gentamicin B. From Klebsiella pneumoniae.
   5010..5168    +  CDS            ble (fragment): BLE_KLEPN - Experimental evidence at protein level: Swiss-Prot protein existence level 1. Binding protein with a strong affinity to the bleomycin family of antibiotics. Binds to CL990; an antimitotic-antibiotic compound. From Klebsiella pneumoniae.
   5163..5284    +  polyA_signal   SV40 poly(A) signal: SV40 polyadenylation signal
   5357..5373    -  protein_bind   lac operator: The lac repressor binds to the lac operator to inhibit transcription in E. coli. This inhibition can be relieved by adding lactose or isopropyl-β-D-thiogalactopyranoside (IPTG). lac repressor encoded by lacI
   5381..5411    -  promoter       lac promoter: promoter for the E. coli lac operon
   5426..5447    -  protein_bind   CAP binding site: CAP binding activates transcription in the presence of cAMP. E. coli catabolite activator protein
   5460..5552    -  CDS            lacI (fragment): lac repressor; lacI; The lac repressor binds to the lac operator to inhibit transcription in E. coli. This inhibition can be relieved by adding lactose or isopropyl-β-D-thiogalactopyranoside (IPTG).
   5735..6323    -  rep_origin     ori: high-copy-number ColE1/pMB1/pBR322/pUC origin of replication
   6494..7354    -  CDS            AmpR: β-lactamase; bla; confers resistance to ampicillin, carbenicillin, and related antibiotics
   7355..7459    -  promoter       AmpR promoter: bla
   7518..7570    -  misc_feature   bom (fragment): basis of mobility region from pBR322
>Addgene plasmid #66396 | HCA2-Tango | addgene full sequence | sequence record 372748 | Addgene NGS Result
GACATTGATTATTGACTAGTTATTAATAGTAATCAATTACGGGGTCATTAGTTCATAGCCCATATATGGA
GTTCCGCGTTACATAACTTACGGTAAATGGCCCGCCTGGCTGACCGCCCAACGACCCCCGCCCATTGACG
TCAATAATGACGTATGTTCCCATAGTAACGCCAATAGGGACTTTCCATTGACGTCAATGGGTGGAGTATT
TACGGTAAACTGCCCACTTGGCAGTACATCAAGTGTATCATATGCCAAGTACGCCCCCTATTGACGTCAA
TGACGGTAAATGGCCCGCCTGGCATTATGCCCAGTACATGACCTTATGGGACTTTCCTACTTGGCAGTAC
ATCTACGTATTAGTCATCGCTATTACCATGGTGATGCGGTTTTGGCAGTACATCAATGGGCGTGGATAGC
GGTTTGACTCACGGGGATTTCCAAGTCTCCACCCCATTGACGTCAATGGGAGTTTGTTTTGGCACCAAAA
TCAACGGGACTTTCCAAAATGTCGTAACAACTCCGCCCCATTGACGCAAATGGGCGGTAGGCGTGTACGG
TGGGAGGTCTATATAAGCAGAGCTCTCTGGCTAACTAGAGAACCCACTGCTTACTGGCTTATCGAAATTA
ATACGACTCACTATAGGGAGACCCAAGCTGGCTAGCGTTTAAACTTAAGCTTGGTACCGAGCTCGGATCC
ACTAGTCCAGTGTGGTGGAATTCTGCAGATATCCAGCACAGTGGCGGCCGCGCCACCATGAAGACGATCA
TCGCCCTGAGCTACATCTTCTGCCTGGTATTCGCCGACTACAAGGACGATGATGACGCCAGCATCGAT
[1089 nt withheld, positions 839-1927]
ATCGATACCGGTGGACGCACCCCACCCAGCCTGGGTCCCCAAGATGAGTCCTGCACCACCGCCAGCTCCT
CCCTGGCCAAGGACACTTCATCGACCGGTGAGAACCTGTACTTCCAGCTAAGATTAGATAAAAGTAAAGT
GATTAACAGCGCATTAGAGCTGCTTAATGAGGTCGGAATCGAAGGTTTAACAACCCGTAAACTCGCCCAG
AAGCTAGGTGTAGAGCAGCCTACATTGTATTGGCATGTAAAAAATAAGCGGGCTTTGCTCGACGCCTTAG
CCATTGAGATGTTAGATAGGCACCATACTCACTTTTGCCCTTTAGAAGGGGAAAGCTGGCAAGATTTTTT
ACGTAATAACGCTAAAAGTTTTAGATGTGCTTTACTAAGTCATCGCGATGGAGCAAAAGTACATTTAGGT
ACACGGCCTACAGAAAAACAGTATGAAACTCTCGAAAATCAATTAGCCTTTTTATGCCAACAAGGTTTTT
CACTAGAGAATGCATTATATGCACTCAGCGCTGTGGGGCATTTTACTTTAGGTTGCGTATTGGAAGATCA
AGAGCATCAAGTCGCTAAAGAAGAAAGGGAAACACCTACTACTGATAGTATGCCGCCATTATTACGACAA
GCTATCGAATTATTTGATCACCAAGGTGCAGAGCCAGCCTTCTTATTCGGCCTTGAATTGATCATATGCG
GATTAGAAAAACAACTTAAATGTGAAAGTGGGTCCGCGTACAGCCGCGCGCGTACGAAAAACAATTACGG
GTCTACCATCGAGGGCCTGCTCGATCTCCCGGACGACGACGCCCCCGAAGAGGCGGGGCTGGCGGCTCCG
CGCCTGTCCTTTCTCCCCGCGGGACACACGCGCAGACTGTCGACGGCCCCCCCGACCGATGTCAGCCTGG
GGGACGAGCTCCACTTAGACGGCGAGGACGTGGCGATGGCGCATGCCGACGCGCTAGACGATTTCGATCT
GGACATGTTGGGGGACGGGGATTCCCCGGGTCCGGGATTTACCCCCCACGACTCCGCCCCCTACGGCGCT
CTGGATATGGCCGACTTCGAGTTTGAGCAGATGTTTACCGATGCCCTTGGAATTGACGAGTACGGTGGGT
AGTCTAGAGGGCCCGTTTAAACCCGCTGATCAGCCTCGACTGTGCCTTCTAGTTGCCAGCCATCTGTTGT
TTGCCCCTCCCCCGTGCCTTCCTTGACCCTGGAAGGTGCCACTCCCACTGTCCTTTCCTAATAAAATGAG
GAAATTGCATCGCATTGTCTGAGTAGGTGTCATTCTATTCTGGGGGGTGGGGTGGGGCAGGACAGCAAGG
GGGAGGATTGGGAAGACAATAGCAGGCATGCTGGGGATGCGGTGGGCTCTATGGCTTCTGAGGCGGAAAG
AACCAGCTGGGGCTCTAGGGGGTATCCCC
[124 nt withheld, positions 3357-3480]
C
[91 nt withheld, positions 3482-3572]
A
[49 nt withheld, positions 3574-3622]
CCTTTGACGTTGGAGTCCACGTTCTTT
[37 nt withheld, positions 3650-3686]
ACCCTATCTCGGTCTATTCTTTTGATTTATAAGGGATTTTGCCGATTTCGGCCTATTGGTTAAAAAATGA
GCTGATTTAACAAAAATTTAACGCGAATTAATTCTGTGGAATGTGTGTCAGTTAGGGTGTGGAAAGTCCC
CAGGCTCCCCAGCAGGCAGAAGTATGCAAAGCATGCATCTCAATTAGTCAGCAACCAGGTGTGGAAAGTC
CCCAGGCTCCCCAGCAGGCAGAAGTATGCAAAGCATGCATCTCAATTAGTCAGCAACCATAGTCCCGCCC
CTAACTCCGCCCATCCCGCCCCTAACTCCGCCCAGTTCCGCCCATTCTCCGCCCCATGGCTGACTAATTT
TTTTTATTTATGCAGAGGCCGAGGCCGCCTCTGCCTCTGAGCTATTCCAGAAGTAGTGAGGAGGCTTTTT
TGGAGGCCTAGGCTTTTGCAAAAAGCTCCCGGGAGCTTGTATATCCATTTTCGGATCTGATCAAGAGACA
GGATGAGGATCGTTTCGCATGATTGAACAAGATGGATTGCACGCAGGTTCTCCGGCCGCTTGGGTGGAGA
GGCTATTCGGCTATGACTGGGCACAACAGACAATCGGCTGCTCTGATGCCGCCGTGTTCCGGCTGTCAGC
GCAGGGGCGCCCGGTTCTTTTTGTCAAGACCGACCTGTCCGGTGCCCTGAATGAACTGCAGGACGAGGCA
GCGCGGCTATCGTGGCTGGCCACGACGGGCGTTCCTTGCGCAGCTGTGCTCGACGTTGTCACTGAAGCGG
GAAGGGACTGGCTGCTATTGGGCGAAGTGCCGGGGCAGGATCTCCTGTCATCTCACCTTGCTCCTGCCGA
GAAAGTATCCATCATGGCTGATGCAATGCGGCGGCTGCATACGCTTGATCCGGCTACCTGCCCATTCGAC
CACCAAGCGAAACATCGCATCGAGCGAGCACGTACTCGGATGGAAGCCGGTCTTGTCGATCAGGATGATC
TGGACGAAGAGCATCAGGGGCTCGCGCCAGCCGAACTGTTCGCCAGGCTCAAGGCGCGCATGCCCGACGG
CGAGGATCTCGTCGTGACCCATGGCGATGCCTGCTTGCCGAATATCATGGTGGAAAATGGCCGCTTTTCT
GGATTCATCGACTGTGGCCGGCTGGGTGTGGCGGACCGCTATCAGGACATAGCGTTGGCTACCCGTGATA
TTGCTGAAGAGCTTGGCGGCGAATGGGCTGACCGCTTCCTCGTGCTTTACGGTATCGCCGCTCCCGATTC
GCAGCGCATCGCCTTCTATCGCCTTCTTGACGAGTTCTTCTGAGCGGGACTCTGGGGTTCGAAATGACCG
ACCAAGCGACGCCCAACCTGCCATCACGAGATTTCGATTCCACCGCCGCCTTCTATGAAAGGTTGGGCTT
CGGAATCGTTTTCCGGGACGCCGGCTGGATGATCCTCCAGCGCGGGGATCTCATGCTGGAGTTCTTCGCC
CACCCCAACTTGTTTATTGCAGCTTATAATGGTTACAAATAAAGCAATAGCATCACAAATTTCACAAATA
AAGCATTTTTTTCACTGCATTCTAGTTGTGGTTTGTCCAAACTCATCAATGTATCTTATCATGTCTGTAT
ACCGTCGACCTCTAGCTAGAGCTTGGCGTAATCATGGTCATAGCTGTTTCCTGTGTGAAATTGTTATCCG
CTCACAATTCCACACAACATACGAGCCGGAAGCATAAAGTGTAAAGCCTGGGGTGCCTAATGAGTGAGCT
AACTCACATTAATTGCGTTGCGCTCACTGCCCGCTTTCCAGTCGGGAAACCTGTCGTGCCAGCTGCATTA
ATGAATCGGCCAACGCGCGGGGAGAGGCGGTTTGCGTATTGGGCGCTCTTCCGCTTCCTCGCTCACTGAC
TCGCTGCGCTCGGTCGTTCGGCTGCGGCGAGCGGTATCAGCTCACTCAAAGGCGGTAATACGGTTATCCA
CAGAATCAGGGGATAACGCAGGAAAGAACATGTGAGCAAAAGGCCAGCAAAAGGCCAGGAACCGTAAAAA
GGCCGCGTTGCTGGCGTTTTTCCATAGGCTCCGCCCCCCTGACGAGCATCACAAAAATCGACGCTCAAGT
CAGAGGTGGCGAAACCCGACAGGACTATAAAGATACCAGGCGTTTCCCCCTGGAAGCTCCCTCGTGCGCT
CTCCTGTTCCGACCCTGCCGCTTACCGGATACCTGTCCGCCTTTCTCCCTTCGGGAAGCGTGGCGCTTTC
TCATAGCTCACGCTGTAGGTATCTCAGTTCGGTGTAGGTCGTTCGCTCCAAGCTGGGCTGTGTGCACGAA
CCCCCCGTTCAGCCCGACCGCTGCGCCTTATCCGGTAACTATCGTCTTGAGTCCAACCCGGTAAGACACG
ACTTATCGCCACTGGCAGCAGCCACTGGTAACAGGATTAGCAGAGCGAGGTATGTAGGCGGTGCTACAGA
GTTCTTGAAGTGGTGGCCTAACTACGGCTACACTAGAAGAACAGTATTTGGTATCTGCGCTCTGCTGAAG
CCAGTTACCTTCGGAAAAAGAGTTGGTAGCTCTTGATCCGGCAAACAAACCACCGCTGGTAGCGGTGGTT
TTTTTGTTTGCAAGCAGCAGATTACGCGCAGAAAAAAAGGATCTCAAGAAGATCCTTTGATCTTTTCTAC
GGGGTCTGACGCTCAGTGGAACGAAAACTCACGTTAAGGGATTTTGGTCATGAGATTATCAAAAAGGATC
TTCACCTAGATCCTTTTAAATTAAAAATGAAGTTTTAAATCAATCTAAAGTATATATGAGTAAACTTGGT
CTGACAGTTACCAATGCTTAATCAGTGAGGCACCTATCTCAGCGATCTGTCTATTTCGTTCATCCATAGT
TGCCTGACTCCCCGTCGTGTAGATAACTACGATACGGGAGGGCTTACCATCTGGCCCCAGTGCTGCAATG
ATACCGCGAGACCCACGCTCACCGGCTCCAGATTTATCAGCAATAAACCAGCCAGCCGGAAGGGCCGAGC
GCAGAAGTGGTCCTGCAACTTTATCCGCCTCCATCCAGTCTATTAATTGTTGCCGGGAAGCTAGAGTAAG
TAGTTCGCCAGTTAATAGTTTGCGCAACGTTGTTGCCATTGCTACAGGCATCGTGGTGTCACGCTCGTCG
TTTGGTATGGCTTCATTCAGCTCCGGTTCCCAACGATCAAGGCGAGTTACATGATCCCCCATGTTGTGCA
AAAAAGCGGTTAGCTCCTTCGGTCCTCCGATCGTTGTCAGAAGTAAGTTGGCCGCAGTGTTATCACTCAT
GGTTATGGCAGCACTGCATAATTCTCTTACTGTCATGCCATCCGTAAGATGCTTTTCTGTGACTGGTGAG
TACTCAACCAAGTCATTCTGAGAATAGTGTATGCGGCGACCGAGTTGCTCTTGCCCGGCGTCAATACGGG
ATAATACCGCGCCACATAGCAGAACTTTAAAAGTGCTCATCATTGGAAAACGTTCTTCGGGGCGAAAACT
CTCAAGGATCTTACCGCTGTTGAGATCCAGTTCGATGTAACCCACTCGTGCACCCAACTGATCTTCAGCA
TCTTTTACTTTCACCAGCGTTTCTGGGTGAGCAAAAACAGGAAGGCAAAATGCCGCAAAAAAGGGAATAA
GGGCGACACGGAAATGTTGAATACTCATACTCTTCCTTTTTCAATATTATTGAAGCATTTATCAGGGTTA
TTGTCTCATGAGCGGATACATATTTGAATGTATTTAGAAAAATAAACAAATAGGGGTTCCGCGCACATTT
CCCCGAAAAGTGCCACCTGACGTCGACGGATCGGGAGATCTCCCGATCCCCTATGGTGCACTCTCAGTAC
AATCTGCTCTGATGCCGCATAGTTAAGCCAGTATCTGCTCCCTGCTTGTGTGTTGGAGGTCGCTGAGTAG
TGCGCGAGCAAAATTTAAGCTACAACAAGGCAAGGCTTGACCGACAATTGCATGAAGAATCTGCTTAGGG
TTAGGCGTTTTGCGCTGCTTCGCGATGTACGGGCCAGATATACGCGTT
