>Addgene plasmid #66396 | HCA2-Tango | depositor partial sequence | sequence record 113406 | HCA2
[1089 nt withheld, positions 1-1089]
