>Addgene plasmid #66396 | HCA2-Tango | addgene partial sequence | sequence record 119899 | CMV-F 5'-CGCAAATGGGCGGTAGGCGTG-3'
GCTCTCTGGCTAACTAGAGAACCCACTGCTTACTGGCTTATCGAAATTAATACGACTCACTATAGGGAGA
CCCAAGCTGGCTAGCGTTTAAACTTAAGCTTGGTACCGAGCTCGGATCCACTAGTCCAGTGTGGTGGAAT
TCTGCAGATATCCAGCACAGTGGCGGCCGCGCCACCATGAAGACGATCATCGCCCTGAGCTACATCTTCT
GCCTGGTATTCGCCGACTACAAGGACGATGATGACGCCAGCATCGAT
[715 nt withheld, positions 258-972]
