>Addgene plasmid #66396 | HCA2-Tango | addgene partial sequence | sequence record 119900 | Tet-R 5'-GGCGAGTTTACGGGTTGTTA-3'
CTCTAATGCGCTGTTAATCACTTTACTTTTATCTAATCTTAGCTGGAAGTACAGGTTCTCACCGGTCGAT
GAAGTGTCCTTGGCCAGGGAGGAGCTGGCGGTGGTGCAGGACTCATCTTGGGGACCCAGGCTGGGTGGGG
TGCGTCCACCGGTATCGAT
[824 nt withheld, positions 160-983]
